Addgene plasmid #191635: pXD71Cas10.1RT1-Pct5.1-crRNA(dadR)-RT(ΔdadR)
Purpose: E. coli - Eggerthella lenta shuttle plasmid (KanR), cumate-inducible promoter Pct5.1-crRNA(dadR-targeting spacer) dadR-deleting repair template, used for dadR deletion
Depositing lab: Emily Balskus. Depositing organization: Harvard University. Publication: Genetic manipulation of the human gut bacterium Eggerthella lenta reveals a widespread family of transcriptional regulators. Dong X, Guthrie BGH, Alexander M, Noecker C, Ramirez L, Glasser NR, Turnbaugh PJ, Balskus EP. Nat Commun. 2022 Dec 9;13(1):7624. doi: 10.1038/s41467-022-33576-3. PubMed 36494336.
Backbone
  Vector backbone: pXD69m2
  Vector type: Bacterial Expression, CRISPR
Growth in bacteria
  Bacterial resistance: Kanamycin, 50 μg/mL
  Growth temperature: 37°C
  Growth strain: DH5alpha
  Copy number: High Copy
Gene/Insert
  Gene/Insert name: CymR
  Species: Pseudomonas putida F1
  GenBank ID: AAB62296.1
Terms and licenses: Academic/Nonprofit Terms; Industry Terms: Not Available to Industry
How to cite: pXD71Cas10.1RT1-Pct5.1-crRNA(dadR)-RT(ΔdadR) was a gift from Emily Balskus (Addgene plasmid # 191635 ; http://n2t.net/addgene:191635 ; RRID:Addgene_191635)
