[The description below was written by a language model from this plasmid's Addgene catalogue record and pLannotate feature annotations shown in this document.]
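Description:
pXD71Cas10.1RT1-Pct5.1-crRNA(dadR)-RT(ΔdadR) is an E. coli–Eggerthella lenta shuttle plasmid built on the pXD69m2 backbone and classed as a bacterial expression/CRISPR vector. It was made to delete the dadR gene in the human gut bacterium E. lenta. In E. coli it replicates at high copy from a ColE1/pUC-type origin and is selected with kanamycin through an aphA-3 aminoglycoside phosphotransferase gene. The replicon that maintains it in E. lenta is not identified in the feature table. The annotated 8,447 nt sequence is labelled a partial NGS result, and several kilobases carry no annotation.

The payload combines an inducible crRNA cassette with a homology repair template. The listed insert is CymR, the cumate repressor from Pseudomonas putida F1. It sits upstream of, and in the opposite orientation to, a region carrying two CuO operator sites, which fits the cumate-inducible Pct5.1 promoter named in the record. CymR binds these operators and blocks transcription until cumate is added, which then allows expression of a crRNA carrying a dadR-targeting spacer; a T7Te terminator follows this region. No Cas gene is annotated on the plasmid, and the record does not state which nuclease uses the crRNA, although the "Cas10" in the name hints at a type III system. The repair template RT(ΔdadR) supplies homology flanking the deletion, and the annotated fragment of dadH, the E. lenta dopamine dehydroxylase gene, probably belongs to one homology arm. Cells that recombine with the template lose the target site and escape crRNA-directed targeting. The short MMLV gag and satA fragment hits are probably incidental annotation matches.
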