Features (pLannotate 1.2.2; 11 found; start..end, strand, type, name):
     24..95      +  terminator     rrnB T1 terminator: transcription terminator T1 from the E. coli rrnB gene
    276..864     -  rep_origin     ori: high-copy-number ColE1/pMB1/pBR322/pUC origin of replication
   1022..1648    -  CDS            dadH (fragment): DADH_EGGLN - Experimental evidence at protein level: Swiss-Prot protein existence level 1. Involved in drug metabolism, as part of an interspecies gut bacterial pathway for Levodopa (L-dopa) metabolism, acting on dopamine produced by Enterecoccus L-dopa decarboxylase. Removes the para hydroxyl group of dopamine to produce m-tyramine (3-tyramine). It is possible that dopamine dehydroxylation influences the multiple side effects of L-dopa administration linked to dopamine production in the treatment of Parkinson's disease. From Eggerthella lenta (Eubacterium lentum).
   2857..2874    -  CDS            gag (truncated) (fragment): truncated Moloney murine leukemia virus (MMLV) gag gene lacking the start codon
   3301..3320    +  misc_feature   BioBrick prefix: BioBrick prefix for parts that start with "ATG"
   3323..3934    -  CDS            CymR: cumate repressor (Mullick et al., 2006); cymR from Pseudomonas putida
   4272..4299    +  protein_bind   CuO: CymR-binding P2 operator sequence from the p-cmt operon of Pseudomonas putida (Mullick et al., 2006) CymR
   4314..4341    +  protein_bind   CuO: CymR-binding P2 operator sequence from the p-cmt operon of Pseudomonas putida (Mullick et al., 2006) CymR
   4474..4501    +  terminator     T7Te terminator: phage T7 early transcription terminator
   4624..5418    -  CDS            KanR: aminoglycoside phosphotransferase; aphA-3; confers resistance to kanamycin
   5514..5729    -  CDS            satA (fragment): STA_BACSU - Also known as yyaR. Experimental evidence at protein level: Swiss-Prot protein existence level 1. Involved in resistance to streptothricin, a broad-spectrum antibiotic produced by streptomycetes. Detoxifies streptothricin via acetylation of the beta amino group of the first beta-lysyl moiety of streptothricin. From Bacillus subtilis (strain 168).
>Addgene plasmid #191635 | pXD71Cas10.1RT1-Pct5.1-crRNA(dadR)-RT(ΔdadR) | addgene full sequence | sequence record 379248 | Addgene Partial NGS Result
AGCTTGCTGGGGCTTTTCTTTTTCAAATAAAACGAAAGGCTCAGTCGAAAGACTGGGCCTTTCGTTTTAT
CTGTTGTTTGTCGGTGAACGCTCTCTACTAGAGGAGCTCATGCCGGCGGCACCTCGCTAACGGATTCACC
ACTCCAAGAATTGGAGCCAATCAATTCTTGCGGAGAACTGTGAATGCGCAAACCAACCCTTGGCAGAACA
TATCCATCGCGTCCGCCATCTCCAGCAGCCGCACGCGGCGCATCTCGGGCCGCGTTGCTGGCGTTTTTCC
ATAGGCTCCGCCCCCCTGACGAGCATCACAAAAATCGACGCTCAAGTCAGAGGTGGCGAAACCCGACAGG
ACTATAAAGATACCAGGCGTTTCCCCCTGGAAGCTCCCTCGTGCGCTCTCCTGTTCCGACCCTGCCGCTT
ACCGGATACCTGTCCGCCTTTCTCCCTTCGGGAAGCGTGGCGCTTTCTCATAGCTCACGCTGTAGGTATC
TCAGTTCGGTGTAGGTCGTTCGCTCCAAGCTGGGCTGTGTGCACGAACCCCCCGTTCAGCCCGACCGCTG
CGCCTTATCCGGTAACTATCGTCTTGAGTCCAACCCGGTAAGACACGACTTATCGCCACTGGCAGCAGCC
ACTGGTAACAGGATTAGCAGAGCGAGGTATGTAGGCGGTGCTACAGAGTTCTTGAAGTGGTGGCCTAACT
ACGGCTACACTAGAAGGACAGTATTTGGTATCTGCGCTCTGCTGAAGCCAGTTACCTTCGGAAAAAGAGT
TGGTAGCTCTTGATCCGGCAAACAAACCACCGCTGGTAGCGGTGGTTTTTTTGTTTGCAAGCAGCAGATT
ACGCGCAGAAAAAAAGGATCTCAAGAAGATCCTTTGATCTTTTCTACGGGGTCTGACGCTCAGTGGAACG
AAAACTCACGTTAAGGGATTTTGGTCATGAGATTATCAAAAAGGATCTTCACCTAGATCCTTTTAAATTA
AAAATGAAGTTTTAAATCAATCTAAAGTATATATGAGTAAACTTGGTCTGACAGATGGTTTCCATCCACG
ACATGGCGAACTGCGACACCATGGTGGTGGCGAAGTGGCGCGGGCCCTTGCAGATCTGCCAGGCCTCAAC
GTTGTTCGGCGTTTCCAGCATGTTCTTCAGGATGGACTCCGAGTGCATGCACCAGATGCGCGACGTGCCC
ACCTGGCAGGCGATGGCCTCGCCGCCGTGCTTCGCCTTGATGTCCATGAAGTTGTCCACGATGGACTGCA
TGGCCTCGTCCCACGAGATGCGCTGCCAGCCGGGCTCCTCGCCCTTCGGGTTCGTGCGCTTCATGGGATA
GTGCAGACGGTCGGGGTGGTACGCCGCCTGGATGGACGACTGCGACTTCGTGCAGCAGTTGCCCATGGAC
TGGAACGCTCCCTCGTCGCCCTCGACGCGTATGGCCCGCCCGTTCTGGACGATGACCTTGACGCCGCACT
CCATCTTGCCGCAGCCGCGGCAGCACGTTTTCACGGCCACGGTGTCGTTGCCGGACACGCTGCTGTACGT
CTCTTCGGCCAGCGCGGTGTGCGTCGAAGCGCCGAACGCCGCGGCTGCCGCACCGGTGATGGCGGCGGTC
TTGACGAACGTGCGTCGTGACATGGTCAGGTTACCCATACTCCTCCTCCTTCTTTCTCCTCGTTCTCGTC
TTGCTCGTCTTCGTTCGGGCGATCGGGGAGGGGGGCTTCCGGGCGAAGCCTCGGGCTCCGGACCGGTGCA
AAGTCCCCGTGTCGCTTGGGTTGACCATACGGATGCGAGGGGATGCAGAGCATCGTTCAAAGGTTGGAAA
GCGGGTTCGACCGCATCATAAATTCTTATGATCTTGTGATCATGAAAAAATCGATGACGATTTGAACTGG
AAAAACATCAAACGAAGGTCATAAACTATTCTGAAACTAGAATAACTTCCTCAAAGAGGGATGCTCATCT
TTTCCGTATAATCGAACCCGTCGACAGAGGGGTCGGCGCGAGCGACGTTCCGTACGGGCTCACAGGGGGT
GGGGCATGGAGACGGCGTATCTGCACGAGTTCGCGAAGGTGGCCGAGTGCGGCAGCTTCACGGCGGCTGC
GCGCGAGCTGCATCTGACGCAGTCGACGCTGAGCAAGCACGTGGCCTTGTTGGAGCGCGAATTCGGGGCC
GACCTGTTCGTACGCGACCGCAGCGGCGTGAGCCTGACCGAGGCGGGCGGCGTGCTGTACGCGCAGGCGC
GGCAGATGGAGAAGCTGCTGCGCGCCACCGAGCTGCTGGTGCGCGCGGCGCGCGACGGGCAGGCTGCGGG
CTCGACTGCCGGTGTCGCGGCGGGCGAGGGTGCTGTCGACGGCTCGCCCGCGGCCGCGGGGGACATGGCG
CTGCGCTGCAAGTGCCGGCTCGCGGCCGAGCGCTGCGGGCTCGACCGGCGCGAGCTGGGCGCGCTCATCC
TGTACGTGGAGGAGCACGGCTTCGAGACGATCCAGGGCGAGCTGGCGCTGACGCGCGACGAGGTGGCCGA
CGTGCTGGGCAGCGTGTACCGCAAGCTGGGCGTGGGCGACAAGCAGGAGGCGCTCGATTTCATCCATTCC
GTTTCGGAATGATGGTAGACGCGCCCGCGGCGGTTGGGCATACTGCGTAGAAGTGAAAGCGCTATGAAGC
TGGGGGGCTTCGAGCAAAGGGCTTCATCCGAAGAATGGATGGAGACCGAATATGAGTGCTTGTACTGCTG
CGTCCGTCGAAGACGCGGCGAACAATCTTCTTGAGGAACTGAATAGCGGCGCGAAGTGCTTGTGCGTGGA
GCACGATGCGTCCGACGACGTTGCGCCGGCGTTGCTGCGCGCGGCTCGCGCTCGCGTCGAGGCGGGGTCG
AACGTGCGCGTCGTGTGCGCCGACGCCGTTGCAGCCGCGCGCTTTCGGGCGCTTGCGGCCGACGATCCGC
TGCTGGGCGCGCTCGACGTGGTGTCGGTGCGCGAGCTGGCCCTCTCGATTCTGGGCGATGCGCGGGTCGG
CGACGCCGTGGGACGCGACGCGCGCGTGCTGGACGAGAACGAGCTGGCCACATTTCCCCGAAAAGTGCCA
CCTGACGTCTAAGAAACCATTATTATCATGACATTAACCTATAAAAATAGGCGTATCACGAGGCCCTTTC
GTCTTCAAGGCGAAAAAACCCCGCCGAAGCGGGGTTTTTTGCGAAATATAATGACCCTCTTGATAACCCA
AGAGGGCATTTTTTAGGAACGGTTATTTGATTATTAATCCGGCGGCAACTGAAACGATTCGGATCCTGTA
TTACTATTCTGAATTCGCGGCCGCTTCTAGATCTAGCGCTTGAATTTCGCGTACCGCTCTCGCGCAATTT
CGAGTGTCGAGTTCCTGACACGCTCAAAGCGTTCTTTGTCCTTCTGCCATAGGCTACGAACAGCAAGCCC
ACGCACCGAATTGAATATCAACCAAAGGATATCTTCTGCATCATCACGCGAAAGACCACGGCTCACCAGA
ACACCAAGCCACATATCCTCGACGACAAACCGATTCCTCTCTACCGTGCGCTGAATACCCTCGCGTAACG
CTGGGTCCCGGTCGGCAGCCACAATCAAATCAAGGCTGATAGAGAAGTCATCGTCGAGGAAAAATTCGGC
GGCGTCGTCCAGCATTTGCTGGATGACGTCATCCTCTGGCTTCAATTTCGCTAATCGAGCCCGACTGCGT
TCGGTGATCTGTTCGTAAAGCCATTCAAAAGTGGCAAGCAGAAGCTCAAGCTTTGTCGGGAAATGATGGC
TCTGCGCTCCTCTGGAGACACCAGCAGCACCGGGCACATCTGCGATCCGGAATCCCGCGTAACCTTTTTC
CCGTAAAACCCCCAGGGCCGCTGCAATCAACTTGCCCTGGGTCTCCATTGCGCGCTCTGCCTGTGTTCTT
CTCTTTGGACTCATGATCACCATTTTTTTTACTAAAGCTTGATCTGCAATTTGAATAATAACCACTCCTT
TGTTTATCCACCGAACTAAGTTGGTGTTTTTTGAAGCTTGAATTAGATATTTAAAAGTATCATATCTAAT
ATTATAACTAAATTTTCTAAAAAAAACATTGAAGGAACGGTTATTTGATTATTAATCCGGCTTTTTTATT
ATTTAGGCAACTGAAACGATTCGGATCCTGTATTACTATTCTATTTTGTCAAAATAATTTTATTGACAAC
GTCTTATTAACGTTGATATAATTTAAATTTTATTTGACAAAAATGGGCTCGTGTTGTACAATAAATGTAG
TAACAAACAGACAATCTGGTCTGTTTGTACGAGTGTTGCGGCCAACAAACAGACAATCTGGTCTGTTTGT
ATTATGATTAACTAATGTCACTCCCCGCATGGGGAGTGCGGGTTGAAATGTCTCCGTCATCGTGCGGCGC
GAGCGGGTGAGCGGTCACTCCCCGCATGGGGAGTGCGGGTTGAAATACTAGTCGACTCACACTGGCTCAC
CTTCGGGTGGGCCTTTCTGCGTTTATATACTAGAGAGAGAATATAAAAAGCCAGATTATTAATCCGGCTT
TTTTATTATTTAATTCCTGTTATAAAAAAAGGATCAATTTTGAACTCTCTCCCAAAGTTGATCCCTTAAC
GATCTAAAACAATTCATCCAGTAAAATATAATATTTTATTTTCTCCCAATCAGGCTTGATCCCCAGTAAG
TCAAAAAATAGCTCGACATACTGTTCTTCCCCGATATCCTCCCTGATCGACCGGACGCAGAAGGCAATGT
CATACCACTTGTCCGCCCTGCCGCTTCTCCCAAGATCAATAAAGCCACTTACTTTGCCATCTTTCACAAA
GATGTTGCTGTCTCCCAGGTCGCCGTGGGAAAAGACAAGTTCCTCTTCGGGCTTTTCCGTCTTTAAAAAA
TCATACAGCTCGCGCGGATCTTTAAATGGAGTGTCTTCTTCCCAGTTTTCGCAATCCACATCGGCCAGAT
CGTTATTCAGTAAGTAATCCAATTCGGCTAAGCGGCTGTCTAAGCTATTCGTATAGGGACAATCCGATAT
GTCGATGGAGTGAAAGAGCCTGATGCACTCCGCATACAGCTCGATAATCTTTTCAGGGCTTTGTTCATCT
TCATACTCTTCCGAGCAAAGGACGCCATCGGCCTCACTCATGAGCAGATTGCTCCAGCCATCATGCCGTT
CAAAGTGCAGGACCTTTGGAACAGGCAGCTTTCCTTCCAGCCATAGCATCATGTCCTTTTCCCGTTCCAC
ATCATAGGTGGTCCCTTTATACCGGCTGTCCGTCATTTTTAAATATAGGTTTTCATTTTCTCCCACCAGC
TTATATACCTTAGCAGGAGACATTCCTTCCGTATCTTTTACGCAGCGGTATTTTTCGATCAGTTTTTTCA
ATTCCGGTGATATTCTCATTTTAGCCATTTATTATTTCCTTCCTCTTTTCTACAGTATTTAAAGATACCC
CAAGAAGCTAATTATAACAAGACGAACTCCAATTCACTGTTCCTTGCATTCTAAAACCTTAAATACCAGA
AAACAGCTTTTTCAAAGTTGTTTTCAAAGTTGGCGTATAACATAGTATCGACGGAGCCGATTTTGAAACC
ACAATTATGATAGAATTTACAAGCTATAAGGTTATTGTCCTGGGTTTCAAGCATTAGTCCATGCAAGTTT
TTATGCTTTGCCCATTCTATAGATATATTGATAAGAAGACTGGAATGCCCGCTCCGCCGGGATTATTCGA
AAGCGCATCGTCCAAGCGAGACCGTCTGCATTCGGAAATCTCGGCCGGTTCGCGCCGAGGAAGCCCATCT
GGCTGCATCCCAAATCGACACACAACGCACGGAGGCCCCGGCGATCGCCGGGGCCTCCGAATCATGCGCA
TCGTGGAAGCGAAGCTCCGCAAAAAACCCCGCTTCAGCGGGGTTTTTTCGCGTCGCACCTCCTTGTCGTG
TATTACAGGTACTACTATAACACATCATCTAGCCCGCCCGCGATACGTCCTCTGCGGTGCAGCGTGGTCG
CGGTTCCACGCATCCGCCGCCCGCTGCGCATCGCGCAGCACGTCATTAAGGCTCTGTTGCCTTGGCTGTT
CCCTGCGCATCAGATATTCGAGCGGGCGCGATATTCGACTTCTAAGCTCTTCCACTTTGATTCGCATTCC
CGCAACTCCTGCTCTGATGCGGCTCGCGAGTCCATCGCACTTAACAACGATGTTATCGAGGATTGCGCCG
CGCTCAGCTTTTCCCGCAGCTTCCCAGCCCCGAACCTCGGTAGCGATGGGTTGAAGCTCTCCAATGTCTC
GCGCAACTCCGTCCGCTCGTTGCCGAAGACACTCCAATCGGTCTTGCTCATCTTCGATATCGAGCTTCAC
GTCCTCGAGCTGGCTGTCAAGCTCGGCAAGGTCACCCTCCTTGTCGGCAATCTCGGTAACAAGCTCTGCC
TTACGCGTTTCGGCATCATTCAGTAAAGCGGCGGCTTCTTCCCTAGCCGCCGCGACGATTCGCGCCGCTT
CGTCCTTCGCAGGTTCAACCACGGCCTTATCGACCGCACAGCGTACCTTGTCGATATCCACGGACTTGTC
CGTGTATACACGCTGCGCCCGCGTCTCCTCGTCAAGCTCGATTGCAGGGCGGTAGCCCATGCGCCCCTCT
AGGTAATCCCCAAGCTCCTTGTGCATGCTCCGGTAGAAGCTGCGGGGGCACATCTGCTTGTAGTTGAACC
GTCCATCTAGGATGGGCGTGAACGGCACGTGCATGTGGTCGCGGGCGGGCGTGCCATCCTTCAACACCTC
GTCCTTGTGGACGTACCCGCCCATCATGTTCTCGATGCCGAACTTCTTCGACAGGTACCAGTACGTGAGA
CGGAAGAACCTGTCCTCATCGCCCTTGCGCACATTGTCGGGAAGCGTCACAACAACGTCAGCCATAACGA
CCGCATCCTTGCGCGTGGCACGCTTCCCTGCGGCCTTCTGGGCCTCGTTCACGCGCTCGATGCGGCTCTC
CACCGTGCCCCAGTTCGGCTCGCCATCGCGCGGCTCCACGCGCCCCACAACGAGCTTGCCGTCCTTGTTC
GTGTAGTGGCCGACCACCAAGTCGTTCTTGATGCGCTCGGGGTCGATGTTGTCGCGCTCCAGGCTGCTGC
GGTCGCGGCGGTAGTGGGCAAGCATGTGCCCGACCGATGGAGCCTTGTATTTCGCGATGTGAGCCATGGA
AACCTCCGAACCGTACAGACTTAATCGACTAAAGTCTAGCACGTTAGACCTTAGCTACGCTAAGGACGTG
GCAGGGCCAGCCCTGCACCCGCTCGGGCGTTCCCCCCGAGACCCCCCAGCCCTTGCCCGTTCGCGGCTTC
GCTCACGGCCCTCGGGCCATCGGCGCGAGCGCCGAACGGAGGGACTTCGCCCCTCCGAACCACCCCTCAA
TCTACCTGCGGTTCGGCACACGGCACACGGCACTATTAGGGGGGCCGTCGTAGTGGCCCCCCTGTGGTCA
TTTGTCATTTGTCATTTGTCACATTATTTTTCGGACACATTATTTTTCGGACGTAGTTAGCGAAAAATAA
TGAGCCGCCCGATTCTGCAGGTCTCATCCAGTCGAGACACGGGCAAGGAAAGGGTCGATGGAGCAGAGCG
TCCATCGACCCTTAATCAAGTCTGGTCTATTCGGTTGGCCGTCGCGTCAATTCCGCAATCCGTGAACGAG
TCGGCTTAGATCTGCGCGAGCGCAGACCACGCCGCCCCGTAGTCACGCATTGCTGCATTGACCCGACTAC
TCTTTGGCACCTGACTGTTCCACGCACTTGCGCTTACGTTCGGCGTTCAGATAGTTCCCGCGACAATAGC
GCTCGAGAATCGAGTTGTACCCCACGATGATTTCGCGGTACTGCTCGGGAAACTCCCTCAGCGCCGCAGC
CGTGAAATCGTTGATGGTCTCGAACCTCTCGCACATGATGAAGCCGACCAACTCGAAGAGCATGTCCTGC
TTGTCCTTAGTCGAGAGCTGTTCGAGCTGACCAATGTCGAAGTTGTTTCCCTCGATGCGTGCTTCGACCG
GATACAGCTCCTTGCCCTTCTTGCGACAGGAAGCCGTGTCGTGAATCAGATAGTCATACGCATGCCTGAT
GTTGTTGATTGGCTCGGCTGACGAACAGCACTTCTTGCCGTCCGCGCTCAATCGGTTCAAGACGTTGATG
ATTGCCTTGCGTGTCGTGTTGCCGCCCCAGACAACAATGACGTGCGCATGCGTCTTGCGCTGCTTGCTCT
TCTGGTCATGGTCTATGTCGTGAACCGCATAAGCGAAAGGCACTTGAAGAATGTCGTCTATCTCGTCCTG
CCAGTCATCGCGCATGTTCTCTGGGTAGCAGATGCCCTCCCAGAGCTTCACCTTCGTCTCGCCAGCGTTT
GCCGCCATGCTATAATCTCCTTGTCTCGAATGCCCCTGCTGCCGCCA
